>Addgene plasmid #198684 | pEM.H10R | addgene full sequence | sequence record 393333 | Addgene NGS Result
GACCCTGTCAGACCAAGTTTACTCATATATACTTTAGATTGATTTAAAACTTCATTTTTAATTTAAAAGG
ATCTAGGTGAAGATCCTTTTTGATAATCTCATGAACAATAAAACTGTCTGCTTACATAAACAGTAATACA
AGGGGTGTTATGAGCCATATTCAACGGGAAACGTCTTGCTCTAGGCCGCGATTAAATTCCAACATGGATG
CTGATTTATATGGGTATAAATGGGCTCGCGATAATGTCGGGCAATCAGGTGCGACAATCTATCGATTGTA
TGGGAAGCCCGATGCGCCAGAGTTGTTTCTGAAACATGGCAAAGGTAGCGTTGCCAATGATGTTACAGAT
GAGATGGTCAGACTAAACTGGCTGACGGAATTTATGCCTCTTCCGACCATCAAGCATTTTATCCGTACTC
CTGATGATGCATGGTTACTCACCACTGCGATCCCCGGGAAAACAGCATTCCAGGTATTAGAAGAATATCC
TGATTCAGGTGAAAATATTGTTGATGCGCTGGCAGTGTTCCTGCGCCGGTTGCATTCGATTCCTGTTTGT
AATTGTCCTTTTAACAGCGATCGCGTATTTCGACTCGCTCAGGCGCAATCACGAATGAATAACGGTTTGG
TTGATGCGAGTGATTTTGATGACGAGCGTAATGGCTGGCCTGTTGAACAAGTCTGGAAAGAAATGCATAA
ACTTTTGCCATTCTCACCGGATTCAGTCGTCACTCATGGTGATTTCTCACTTGATAACCTTATTTTTGAC
GAGGGGAAATTAATAGGTTGTATTGATGTTGGACGAGTCGGAATCGCAGACCGATACCAGGATCTTGCCA
TCCTATGGAACTGCCTCGGTGAGTTTTCTCCTTCATTACAGAAACGGCTTTTTCAAAAATATGGTATTGA
TAATCCTGATATGAATAAATTGCAGTTTCATTTGATGCTCGATGAGTTTTTCTAAGAATTAATTCATGAC
CAAAATCCCTTAACGTGAGTTTTCGTTCCACTGAGCGTCAGACCCCGTAGAAAAGATCAAAGGATCTTCT
TGAGATCCTTTTTTTCTGCGCGTAATCTGCTGCTTGCAAACAAAAAAACCACCGCTACCAGCGGTGGTTT
GTTTGCCGGATCAAGAGCTACCAACTCTTTTTCCGAAGGTAACTGGCTTCAGCAGAGCGCAGATACCAAA
TACTGTTCTTCTAGTGTAGCCGTAGTTAGGCCACCACTTCAAGAACTCTGTAGCACCGCCTACATACCTC
GCTCTGCTAATCCTGTTACCAGTGGCTGCTGCCAGTGGCGATAAGTCGTGTCTTACCGGGTTGGACTCAA
GACGATAGTTACCGGATAAGGCGCAGCGGTCGGGCTGAACGGGGGGTTCGTGCACACAGCCCAGCTTGGA
GCGAACGACCTACACCGAACTGAGATACCTACAGCGTGAGCTATGAGAAAGCGCCACGCTTCCCGAAGGG
AGAAAGGCGGACAGGTATCCGGTAAGCGGCAGGGTCGGAACAGGAGAGCGCACGAGGGAGCTTCCAGGGG
GAAACGCCTGGTATCTTTATAGTCCTGTCGGGTTTCGCCACCTCTGACTTGAGCGTCGATTTTTGTGATG
CTCGTCAGGGGGGCGGAGCCTATGGAAAAACGCCAGCAACGCGGCCTTTTTACGGTTCCTGGCCTTTTGC
TGGCCTTTTGCTCACATGTTCTTTCCTGCGTTATCCCCTGATTCTGTGGATAACCGTATTACCGCCTTTG
AGTGAGCTGATACCGCTCGCCGCAGCCGAACGACCGAGCGCAGCGAGTCAGTGAGCGAGGAAGCGGAAGA
GCGCCCAATACGCAAACCGCCTCTCCCCGCGCGTTGGCCGATTCTGGTCTCCTTACCATTGGCAAATCTC
TGCTAAATGCTGCGTACAGACGGAAACTCACACCGCCGCGAAGACTGGTCAGTGGCAAAAAAAAAAAAAT
TAAAAAAATAAAAAATAACTATTACGTATGATACTGTTTCTGGTAGTTGATATGAGGTTGGTGTTGTATA
TTGTACGTTTTAGGAACAGGGAAGTGAATATTATTTACTCTGCTGCACATTCTGGCTAGGTCGAAGCCGG
AACCTGAGAAGACGCCGCGCTAGAACTATGGACCAAGCTGTTGACAATGTTTAGATGGTGATGCACTACC
CTGTGCGGGGAGTGGCCACGAACGCGAGCGGAAGGTGCGGGTGTTGCGGGAATTGCGGGAGGTTCTTCGC
TAAGCGTGAGGGTTGGTAGCTGGGGCGGCGGGGTTTCCCTAAGTGTAAATAGGGCCTCGCCGCTGGCACA
TGAGTGCGCCGGAGGAGGCGGCGGAGGCGACGACGCTAAAACCGTGGCCGTTGGGGAAGGATGGGCGGCT
ATATCTACCATTGACCTGATGGGGACTCGGCTCTTAAGGAATGGGTTCGAGGTGGGTGTGGTTGCAAGGA
Features (pLannotate 1.2.2; 5 found; start..end, strand, type, name):
    150..965     +  CDS            KanR: aminoglycoside phosphotransferase; aph(3')-Ia; confers resistance to kanamycin in bacteria or G418 (Geneticin®) in eukaryotes
   1050..1638    +  rep_origin     ori: high-copy-number ColE1/pMB1/pBR322/pUC origin of replication
   1821..1864    +  CDS            lacI (fragment): lac repressor; lacI; The lac repressor binds to the lac operator to inhibit transcription in E. coli. This inhibition can be relieved by adding lactose or isopropyl-β-D-thiogalactopyranoside (IPTG).
   1955..1975    -  promoter       eft-3 promoter (fragment): eft-3; promoter for the C. elegans elongation factor 1α gene (Mitrovich and Anderson, 2000)
   2089..2445    -  CDS            PTK1 (fragment): PTK1_YEAST - Also known as POT1, STK1. Experimental evidence at protein level: Swiss-Prot protein existence level 1. Essential determinant for low-affinity spermidine transport. From Saccharomyces cerevisiae (strain ATCC 204508 / S288c) (Baker's yeast).
