[The description below was written by a language model from this plasmid's Addgene catalogue record and pLannotate feature annotations shown in this document.]
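Description:
pEM.H10R is a small (about 2.45 kb) part plasmid from the Easy-MISE (Easy Modular Integrative fuSion-ready Expression) toolkit, a modular cloning system for rapidly engineering heterologous production pathways in Saccharomyces cerevisiae. It is built on the pGA-blue backbone and is maintained in E. coli, where it replicates from a high-copy ColE1/pUC-type origin and is selected with kanamycin through an aph(3')-Ia aminoglycoside phosphotransferase gene. No yeast origin of replication, centromere or yeast selectable marker is annotated. This fits a storage vector that donates a part to a larger assembly and does not act as a standalone yeast expression plasmid, despite the "Yeast Expression, Synthetic Biology" classification.

The insert is recorded as XI1_DW, of S. cerevisiae origin, introduced by Golden Gate assembly according to the depositor's comment. The name suggests a downstream homology arm for a chromosomal integration locus designated XI1, though the record does not spell this out. The feature table is compatible with that reading: the main annotated yeast-derived element is a roughly 360 bp reverse-strand fragment of the PTK1 coding sequence, a native yeast gene, which appears to be genomic sequence and not an expressed payload. The very short matches to lacI and to a C. elegans eft-3 promoter are probably backbone remnants or chance similarities, with no evident functional role. No promoter, terminator, tag or reporter is annotated. In the toolkit's integrative design, such a part would presumably be paired with a matching upstream arm to flank expression cassettes and direct their genomic integration by homologous recombination, but the details of its use are not given in the record.
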