Addgene plasmid #198684: pEM.H10R
Purpose: An Easy Modular Integrative fuSion-ready Expression toolkit (Easy-MISE toolkit) for fast engineering of heterologous productions in Saccharomyces cerevisiae
Depositing lab: Paola Branduardi. Depositing organization: Universita degli Studi di Milano-Bicocca. Publication: Easy Modular Integrative fuSion-ready Expression (Easy-MISE) Toolkit for Fast Engineering of Heterologous Productions in Saccharomyces cerevisiae. Maestroni L, Butti P, Milanesi R, Pagliari S, Campone L, Serra I, Branduardi P. ACS Synth Biol. 2023 Apr 14. doi: 10.1021/acssynbio.3c00015. PubMed 37058502.
Backbone
  Vector backbone: pGA-blue
  Backbone manufacturer: IndBioTech Lab
  Vector type: Yeast Expression, Synthetic Biology
Growth in bacteria
  Bacterial resistance: Kanamycin, 50 μg/mL
  Growth temperature: 37°C
  Growth strain: DH5alpha
  Copy number: High Copy
Gene/Insert
  Gene/Insert name: XI1_DW
  Species: S. cerevisiae (budding yeast)
  Cloning method: Unknown
Terms and licenses: Academic/Nonprofit Terms; Industry Terms: Not Available to Industry
Depositor comments: Cloning Method: Goldon Gate Assembly
How to cite: pEM.H10R was a gift from Paola Branduardi (Addgene plasmid # 198684 ; http://n2t.net/addgene:198684 ; RRID:Addgene_198684)
